LOCUS       Exported 840 bp ds-DNA linear SYN 27-MAY-2021
DEFINITION  synthetic linear DNA
ACCESSION   .
VERSION     .
KEYWORDS    pDONR223-ACVR2B
SOURCE      synthetic DNA construct
  ORGANISM  synthetic DNA construct
REFERENCE   1 (bases 1 to 840)
  AUTHORS   Johannessen CM, Boehm JS, Kim SY, Thomas SR, Wardwell L, Johnson LA,
            Emery CM, Stransky N, Cogdill AP, Barretina J, Caponigro G,
            Hieronymus H, Murray RR, Salehi-Ashtiani K, Hill DE, Vidal M, Zhao
            JJ, Yang X, Alkan O, Kim S, Harris JL, Wilson CJ, Myer VE, Finan PM,
            Root DE, Roberts TM, Golub T, Flaherty KT, Dummer R, Weber BL,
            Sellers WR, Schlegel R, Wargo JA, Hahn WC, Garraway LA
  TITLE     COT drives resistance to RAF inhibition through MAP kinase pathway
            reactivation.
  JOURNAL   Nature. 2010 Nov 24. ():.
  PUBMED    21107320
REFERENCE   2 (bases 1 to 840)
  AUTHORS   .
  TITLE     Direct Submission
  JOURNAL   Exported May 27, 2021 from SnapGene Server 1.1.58
            http://www.snapgene.com
FEATURES             Location/Qualifiers
     source          1..840
                     /organism="synthetic DNA construct"
                     /mol_type="other DNA"
     protein_bind    18..117
                     /gene="mutant version of attL"
                     /label=attL2
                     /bound_moiety="LR Clonase(TM)"
                     /note="recombination site for the Gateway(R) LR reaction"
ORIGIN
        1 acccccggag ctggatggca ataatgattt tattttgact gatagtgacc tgttcgttgc
       61 aacaaattga taagcaatgc tttcttataa tgccaacttt gtacaagaaa gttggcaaga
      121 tgcttgactc tttagggggc aggtccacat tggtgacaga ggtcaccagg gaaacgagac
      181 agtccgaggt agtgccattg accgacctcc gaatcaggga cacccgctcc tccacacagc
      241 ccgcggacaa gcgagcctct gcatcatggt cccagcactc ctcgatggtc acacaaagct
      301 gggccaggcc cgggtgtttc aaccagtgat ctttaatggt gggcctcatc ttcttgtgca
      361 ccaccacctc ctgcagctcc tccaacgaag ggtgctggcc aatctcttcc tcaaagggca
      421 gcatgtactc atccacgggt ccgtctgcag ccttgcagcg agacacaagc tcccacagca
      481 ccaaccccat ggcatacatg tcaatgcgca ggaaggcatc tctctggaag ttgatggctc
      541 cctcgagcac ctcaggagcc atgtaccgtc tcgtgcctac ctgtccgtgg gtgtcccctg
      601 gaggtttccc tggctcaaat cgaacagcca agccaaagtc agccagcacg gctgtgaggt
      661 cgctcttcag caatacattc ttacttttaa agtccctgtg ggcaatagac ggcttgtggc
      721 cctcgccacg gcaccagggc acatcctcat gcaggtatga gaggcctcgt gacatcgtct
      781 ctgctacatg acacagttcg ttccatgtga tgatgttccc cttgaggtaa tccgtgagga
//
