>Addgene plasmid #23401 | pDONR223-ACVR2B | depositor partial sequence | sequence record 10956 | Author sequence, M13pUC-fwd
AGGATTTTATTTTGACTGATAGTGACCTGTTCGTTGCAACAAATTGATGAGCAATGCTTTTTTATAATGC
CAACTTTGTACAAAAAAGTTGGCACCATGACGGCGCCCTGGGTGGCCCTCGCCCTCCTCTGGGGATCGCT
GTGCGCCGGCTCTGGGCGTGGGGAGGCTGAGACACGGGAGTGCATCTACTACAACGCCAACTGGGAGCTG
GAGCGCACCAACCAGAGCGGCCTGGAGCGCTGCGAAGGCGAGCAGGACAAGCGGCTGCACTGCTACGCCT
CCTGGCGCAACAGCTCTGGCACCATCGAGCTCGTGAAGAAGGGCTGCTGGCTAGATGACTTCAACTGCTA
CGATAGGCAGGAGTGTGTGGCCACTGAGGAGAACCCCCAGGTGTACTTCTGCTGCTGTGAAGGCAACTTC
TGCAACGAGCGCTTCACTCATTTGCCAGAGGCTGGGGGCCCGGAAGTCACGTACGAGCCACCCCCGACAG
CCCCCACCCTGCTCACGGTGCTGGCCTACTCACTGCTGCCCATCGGGGGCCTTTCCCTCATCGTCCTGCT
GGCCTTTTGGATGTACCGGCATCGCAAGCCCCCCTACGGTCATGTGGACATCCATGAGGACCCTGGGCCT
CCACCACCATCCCCTCTGGTGGGCCTGAAGCCACTGCAGCTGCTGGAGATCAAGGCTCGGGGGCGCTTTG
GCTGTGTCTGGAAGGCCCAGCTCATGAATGACTTTGTAGCTGTCAAGATCTTCCCACTCCAGACAAGCAG
TCGTGGCAGAGTGAACGGGAGATCTTCAGCACACCTGGCATGAAGCACGAGAACCTGCTACAGTTCATGC
TGCCGAGAGCGAGGCTCCAACCTCGAAAGTAGAGCTGTGGCTCATCACGGCCTTCCATGACAGGGCTCCC
CTCACGGATTACT
