>Addgene plasmid #23401 | pDONR223-ACVR2B | addgene partial sequence | sequence record 29207 | 23401 with M13pUC-fwd
CTCGGGCCCAATAATGATTTTATTTTGACTGATAGTGACCTGTTCGTTGCAACAAATTGATGAGCAATGC
TTTTTTATAATGCCAACTTTGTACAAAAAAGTTGGCACCATGACGGCGCCCTGGGTGGCCCTCGCCCTCC
TCTGGGGATCGCTGTGCGCCGGCTCTGGGCGTGGGGAGGCTGAGACACGGGAGTGCATCTACTACAACGC
CAACTGGGAGCTGGAGCGCACCAACCAGAGCGGCCTGGAGCGCTGCGAAGGCGAGCAGGACAAGCGGCTG
CACTGCTACGCCTCCTGGCGCAACAGCTCTGGCACCATCGAGCTCGTGAAGAAGGGCTGCTGGCTAGATG
ACTTCAACTGCTACGATAGGCAGGAGTGTGTGGCCACTGAGGAGAACCCCCAGGTGTACTTCTGCTGCTG
TGAAGGCAACTTCTGCAACGAGCGCTTCACTCATTTGCCAGAGGCTGGGGGCCCGGAAGTCACGTACGAG
CCACCCCCGACAGCCCCCACCCTGCTCACGGTGCTGGCCTACTCACTGCTGCCCATCGGGGGCCTTTCCC
TCATCGTCCTGCTGGCCTTTTGGATGTACCGGCATCGCAAGCCCCC
