[The description below was written by a language model from this plasmid's Addgene catalogue record and the feature table of its GenBank file.]
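Description:
pDONR223-ACVR2B is a Gateway entry clone built on the Invitrogen pDONR223 donor backbone (about 5 kb without insert). It carries the human ACVR2B open reading frame, which encodes activin A receptor type IIB, as a roughly 1.5 kb insert introduced by Gateway cloning. The plasmid is maintained at high copy in E. coli under spectinomycin selection. The record does not list the origin of replication or any other backbone features. The insert is noted to carry one nucleotide mismatch relative to the reference, A333G, and the record does not say whether this alters the protein.

The ORF has no stop codon. After an LR recombination moves it into a destination vector, it can be read through in frame into a C-terminal epitope tag and stop codon supplied by that vector. As a donor-derived entry clone, the plasmid is not described as having a promoter for expression in mammalian cells, and the depositors state that it should not be transfected directly. It is meant to serve as a shuttle source of the ORF, and a companion set of lentiviral destination vectors (the pLX301–pLX304 series) is suggested for mammalian expression. M13 forward and reverse primer sites flank the cassette for sequence verification.

The associated sequence record is only an 840 bp partial read, not the full plasmid. Its single annotated feature is an attL2 site, the LR Clonase recombination site that normally flanks one end of the insert in an entry clone. The partner attL1 site, the resistance gene and the origin fall outside the annotated region. The clone is associated with a published study of kinase-driven resistance to RAF inhibition through MAP kinase pathway reactivation.
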