Addgene plasmid #23401: pDONR223-ACVR2B
Depositing lab: William Hahn & David Root. Depositing organization: Dana-Farber Cancer Institute. Publication: COT drives resistance to RAF inhibition through MAP kinase pathway reactivation. Johannessen CM, Boehm JS, Kim SY, Thomas SR, Wardwell L, Johnson LA, Emery CM, Stransky N, Cogdill AP, Barretina J, Caponigro G, Hieronymus H, Murray RR, Salehi-Ashtiani K, Hill DE, Vidal M, Zhao JJ, Yang X, Alkan O, Kim S, Harris JL, Wilson CJ, Myer VE, Finan PM, Root DE, Roberts TM, Golub T, Flaherty KT, Dummer R, Weber BL, Sellers WR, Schlegel R, Wargo JA, Hahn WC, Garraway LA. Nature. 2010 Dec 16;468(7326):968-72. doi: 10.1038/nature09627 PubMed 21107320.
Backbone
  Vector backbone: pDONR223
  Backbone manufacturer: Invitrogen
  Backbone size w/o insert (bp): 5005
  Vector type: Gateway Donor vector
Growth in bacteria
  Bacterial resistance: Spectinomycin, 50 μg/mL
  Growth temperature: 37°C
  Growth strain: DH5alpha
  Copy number: High Copy
Gene/Insert
  Gene/Insert name: ACVR2B (alt name: activin A receptor, type IIB)
  Species: H. sapiens (human)
  Insert size (bp): 1539
  Mutation: A333G, 1MM
  Entrez Gene: ACVR2B (a.k.a. ACTRIIB, ActR-IIB, HTX4)
  Cloning method: Gateway Cloning
  Sequencing primers: 5′ M13pUC-fwd; 3′ M13rev
Terms and licenses: Academic/Nonprofit Terms; Industry Terms: Not Available to Industry
Depositor comments: The ORF has no Stop codon. This design enables easy recombination into a destination vector to add an epitope tag of choice and Stop codon to the ORF. Do NOT use this plasmid directly for transfections. A set of 4 custom lentiviral vectors is available ( pLX301 (http://www.addgene.org/25895/) , pLX302 (http://www.addgene.org/25896/) , pLX303 (http://www.addgene.org/25897/) , pLX304 (http://www.addgene.org/25890/) ) to be used to express these ORFs in mammalian cells. These plasmids are not included in the kit and must be ordered separately.
How to cite: pDONR223-ACVR2B was a gift from William Hahn & David Root (Addgene plasmid # 23401 ; http://n2t.net/addgene:23401 ; RRID:Addgene_23401)
